>Addgene plasmid #51488 | pET3a-His-DJ1 | addgene partial sequence | sequence record 80327 | T7 5'-TAATACGACTCACTATAGGG-3'
ATTTTGTTTACTTTAAGAAGGAGATATACATATGGCAAGCAAGCGCGCACTGGTGATTCTGGCCAAGGGC
GCCGAAGAGATGGAAACCGTGATCCCGGTTGATGTGATGCGCCGCGCCGGTATTAAAGTGACCGTGGCAG
GTCTGGCCGGCAAAGATCCGGTGCAGTGCAGCCGCGATGTGGTGATTTGTCCGGATGCCAGCCTGGAAGA
TGCCAAAAAAGAGGGGCCGTATGATGTGGTGGTTCTGCCGGGCGGCAATCTGGGTGCCCAGAATCTGAGC
GAAAGCGCCGCCGTGAAGGAGATCCTGAAAGAGCAGGAGAACCGCAAAGGCCTGATTGCCGCCATTTGTG
CAGGCCCGACCGCACTGCTGGCCCATGAAATTGGCTTCGGTAGCAAGGTTACCACCCACCCGCTGGCCAA
AGATAAGATGATGAACGGCGGCCACTACACCTACAGCGAAAACCGCGTGGAAAAAGATGGCCTGATTCTG
ACCAGCCGCGGTCCGGGTACCAGCTTTGAATTCGCCCTGGCAATCGTTGAGGCCCTGAACGGCAAAGAAG
TGGCCGCCCAGGTGAAAGCCCCGCTGGTTCTGAAAGACCACCATCATCACCATCATTAATAAGGATCCGG
CTGCTAACAAAGCCCGAAAGGAAGCTGAGTTGGCTGCTGCCACCGCTGAGCAATAACTAGCATAACCCCT
TGGGGCCTCTAAACGGGTCTTGAGGGGTTTTTTGCTGAAAGGAGGAACTATATCCGGATATCCACAGGAC
GGGTGTGGTCGCCATGATCGCGTAGTCGATAGTGGCTCCAAGTAGCGAAGCGAGCAGGACTGGGCGGCGG
CCAAAGCGGTCGGACAGTGCTCCGAGAACGGGTGCGCATAGAA
