[The description below was written by a language model from this plasmid's Addgene catalogue record.]
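Description:
pET3a-His-DJ1 is a bacterial expression plasmid built on the pET3a backbone (about 4.6 kb without insert) for inducible production of human DJ-1 in E. coli. It is selected with ampicillin and is recorded as low copy; the cloning strain DH5alpha is listed for propagation. No feature table accompanies the record, so the origin of replication and other backbone elements are not itemised, although pET3a-type vectors generally carry a pBR322-derived origin and a beta-lactamase marker.

The insert is an approximately 600 bp synthesized coding sequence for human DJ1 (PARK7), placed between the NdeI and BamHI sites, both of which remain intact. Transcription is driven by the T7 promoter. In pET systems this requires a host that supplies T7 RNA polymerase, typically from an inducible chromosomal copy, so expression is switched on when the polymerase is induced; the T7 terminator downstream, implied by the listed sequencing primer, ends the transcript. A polyhistidine tag is fused to the protein, and the record places it at the C terminus of the insert, despite the "His-DJ1" ordering in the plasmid name. Such a tag allows purification by immobilised metal affinity chromatography and detection with anti-His reagents.

The construct is suited to producing recombinant tagged DJ-1 for biochemical, structural or assay work. PARK7 is a gene linked to familial Parkinson's disease, consistent with the plasmid coming from a Parkinson's research foundation, though the record gives no purpose beyond inducible expression.
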