Addgene plasmid #51488: pET3a-His-DJ1
Purpose: Inducible expression of human His-DJ1 in E.coli
Depositing lab: Michael J Fox Foundation MJFF. Depositing organization: Michael J Fox Foundation.
Backbone
  Vector backbone: pET3a
  Backbone manufacturer: EMD Millipore
  Backbone size w/o insert (bp): 4600
  Vector type: Bacterial Expression
Growth in bacteria
  Bacterial resistance: Ampicillin, 100 μg/mL
  Growth temperature: 37°C
  Growth strain: DH5alpha
  Copy number: Low Copy
Gene/Insert
  Gene/Insert name: DJ1
  Species: H. sapiens (human)
  Insert size (bp): 600
  Entrez Gene: PARK7 (a.k.a. DJ-1, DJ1, GATD2, HEL-S-67p)
  Promoter: T7
  Tag / fusion protein: His (C terminal on insert)
  Cloning method: Restriction Enzyme; 5′ cloning site NdeI (not destroyed); 3′ cloning site BamHI (not destroyed)
  Sequencing primers: 5′ T7; 3′ T7-Term
Resource information
  A portion of this plasmid was derived from a plasmid made by: Gene synthesized and cloned by Genewiz
Terms and licenses: Academic/Nonprofit Terms; Industry Terms
How to cite: pET3a-His-DJ1 was a gift from Michael J Fox Foundation MJFF (Addgene plasmid # 51488 ; http://n2t.net/addgene:51488 ; RRID:Addgene_51488)
